>Addgene plasmid #120514 | EF1a_MYC Ser62Ala_P2A_Hygro_Barcode | addgene full sequence | sequence record 234976 | Addgene NGS Result
GTCGACGGATCGGGAGATCTCCCGATCCCCTATGGTGCACTCTCAGTACAATCTGCTCTGATGCCGCATA
GTTAAGCCAGTATCTGCTCCCTGCTTGTGTGTTGGAGGTCGCTGAGTAGTGCGCGAGCAAAATTTAAGCT
ACAACAAGGCAAGGCTTGACCGACAATTGCATGAAGAATCTGCTTAGGGTTAGGCGTTTTGCGCTGCTTC
GCGATGTACGGGCCAGATATACGCGTTGACATTGATTATTGACTAGTTATTAATAGTAATCAATTACGGG
GTCATTAGTTCATAGCCCATATATGGAGTTCCGCGTTACATAACTTACGGTAAATGGCCCGCCTGGCTGA
CCGCCCAACGACCCCCGCCCATTGACGTCAATAATGACGTATGTTCCCATAGTAACGCCAATAGGGACTT
TCCATTGACGTCAATGGGTGGAGTATTTACGGTAAACTGCCCACTTGGCAGTACATCAAGTGTATCATAT
GCCAAGTACGCCCCCTATTGACGTCAATGACGGTAAATGGCCCGCCTGGCATTATGCCCAGTACATGACC
TTATGGGACTTTCCTACTTGGCAGTACATCTACGTATTAGTCATCGCTATTACCATGGTGATGCGGTTTT
GGCAGTACATCAATGGGCGTGGATAGCGGTTTGACTCACGGGGATTTCCAAGTCTCCACCCCATTGACGT
CAATGGGAGTTTGTTTTGGCACCAAAATCAACGGGACTTTCCAAAATGTCGTAACAACTCCGCCCCATTG
ACGCAAATGGGCGGTAGGCGTGTACGGTGGGAGGTCTATATAAGCAGCGCGTTTTGCCTGTACTGGGTCT
CTCTGGTTAGACCAGATCTGAGCCTGGGAGCTCTCTGGCTAACTAGGGAACCCACTGCTTAAGCCTCAAT
AAAGCTTGCCTTGAGTGCTTCAAGTAGTGTGTGCCCGTCTGTTGTGTGACTCTGGTAACTAGAGATCCCT
CAGACCCTTTTAGTCAGTGTGGAAAATCTCTAGCAGTGGCGCCCGAACAGGGACTTGAAAGCGAAAGGGA
AACCAGAGGAGCTCTCTCGACGCAGGACTCGGCTTGCTGAAGCGCGCACGGCAAGAGGCGAGGGGCGGCG
ACTGGTGAGTACGCCAAAAATTTTGACTAGCGGAGGCTAGAAGGAGAGAGATGGGTGCGAGAGCGTCAGT
ATTAAGCGGGGGAGAATTAGATCGCGATGGGAAAAAATTCGGTTAAGGCCAGGGGGAAAGAAAAAATATA
AATTAAAACATATAGTATGGGCAAGCAGGGAGCTAGAACGATTCGCAGTTAATCCTGGCCTGTTAGAAAC
ATCAGAAGGCTGTAGACAAATACTGGGACAGCTACAACCATCCCTTCAGACAGGATCAGAAGAACTTAGA
TCATTATATAATACAGTAGCAACCCTCTATTGTGTGCATCAAAGGATAGAGATAAAAGACACCAAGGAAG
CTTTAGACAAGATAGAGGAAGAGCAAAACAAAAGTAAGACCACCGCACAGCAAGCGGCCGCTGATCTTCA
GACCTGGAGGAGGAGATATGAGGGACAATTGGAGAAGTGAATTATATAAATATAAAGTAGTAAAAATTGA
ACCATTAGGAGTAGCACCCACCAAGGCAAAGAGAAGAGTGGTGCAGAGAGAAAAAAGAGCAGTGGGAATA
GGAGCTTTGTTCCTTGGGTTCTTGGGAGCAGCAGGAAGCACTATGGGCGCAGCGTCAATGACGCTGACGG
TACAGGCCAGACAATTATTGTCTGGTATAGTGCAGCAGCAGAACAATTTGCTGAGGGCTATTGAGGCGCA
ACAGCATCTGTTGCAACTCACAGTCTGGGGCATCAAGCAGCTCCAGGCAAGAATCCTGGCTGTGGAAAGA
TACCTAAAGGATCAACAGCTCCTGGGGATTTGGGGTTGCTCTGGAAAACTCATTTGCACCACTGCTGTGC
CTTGGAATGCTAGTTGGAGTAATAAATCTCTGGAACAGATTTGGAATCACACGACCTGGATGGAGTGGGA
CAGAGAAATTAACAATTACACAAGCTTAATACACTCCTTAATTGAAGAATCGCAAAACCAGCAAGAAAAG
AATGAACAAGAATTATTGGAATTAGATAAATGGGCAAGTTTGTGGAATTGGTTTAACATAACAAATTGGC
TGTGGTATATAAAATTATTCATAATGATAGTAGGAGGCTTGGTAGGTTTAAGAATAGTTTTTGCTGTACT
TTCTATAGTGAATAGAGTTAGGCAGGGATATTCACCATTATCGTTTCAGACCCACCTCCCAACCCCGAGG
GGACCCGACAGGCCCGAAGGAATAGAAGAAGAAGGTGGAGAGAGAGACAGAGACAGATCCATTCGATTAG
TGAACGGATCGGCACTGCGTGCGCCAATTCTGCAGACAAATGGCAGTATTCATCCACAATTTTAAAAGAA
AAGGGGGGATTGGGGGGTACAGTGCAGGGGAAAGAATAGTAGACATAATAGCAACAGACATACAAACTAA
AGAATTACAAAAACAAATTACAAAAATTCAAAATTTTCGGGTTTATTACAGGGACAGCAGAGATCCAGTT
TGGTTAATTAATCGATAAGCTTTGCAAAGATGGATAAAGTTTTAAACAGAGAGGAATCTTTGCAGCTAAT
GGACCTTCTAGGTCTTGAAAGGAGTGGGAATTGGCTCCGGTGCCCGTCAGTGGGCAGAGCGCACATCGCC
CACAGTCCCCGAGAAGTTGGGGGGAGGGGTCGGCAATTGAACCGGTGCCTAGAGAAGGTGGCGCGGGGTA
AACTGGGAAAGTGATGTCGTGTACTGGCTCCGCCTTTTTCCCGAGGGTGGGGGAGAACCGTATATAAGTG
CAGTAGTCGCCGTGAACGTTCTTTTTCGCAACGGGTTTGCCGCCAGAACACAGGTAAGTGCCGTGTGTGG
TTCCCGCGGGCCTGGCCTCTTTACGGGTTATGGCCCTTGCGTGCCTTGAATTACTTCCACCTGGCTGCAG
TACGTGATTCTTGATCCCGAGCTTCGGGTTGGAAGTGGGTGGGAGAGTTCGAGGCCTTGCGCTTAAGGAG
CCCCTTCGCCTCGTGCTTGAGTTGAGGCCTGGCCTGGGCGCTGGGGCCGCCGCGTGCGAATCTGGTGGCA
CCTTCGCGCCTGTCTCGCTGCTTTCGATAAGTCTCTAGCCATTTAAAATTTTTGATGACCTGCTGCGACG
CTTTTTTTCTGGCAAGATAGTCTTGTAAATGCGGGCCAAGATCTGCACACTGGTATTTCGGTTTTTGGGG
CCGCGGGCGGCGACGGGGCCCGTGCGTCCCAGCGCACATGTTCGGCGAGGCGGGGCCTGCGAGCGCGGCC
ACCGAGAATCGGACGGGGGTAGTCTCAAGCTGGCCGGCCTGCTCTGGTGCCTGGCCTCGCGCCGCCGTGT
ATCGCCCCGCCCTGGGCGGCAAGGCTGGCCCGGTCGGCACCAGTTGCGTGAGCGGAAAGATGGCCGCTTC
CCGGCCCTGCTGCAGGGAGCTCAAAATGGAGGACGCGGCGCTCGGGAGAGCGGGCGGGTGAGTCACCCAC
ACAAAGGAAAAGGGCCTTTCCGTCCTCAGCCGTCGCTTCATGTGACTCCACGGAGTACCGGGCGCCGTCC
AGGCACCTCGATTAGTTCTCGAGCTTTTGGAGTACGTCGTCTTTAGGTTGGGGGGAGGGGTTTTATGCGA
TGGAGTTTCCCCACACTGAGTGGGTGGAGACTGAAGTTAGGCCAGCTTGGCACTTGATGTAATTCTCCTT
GGAATTTGCCCTTTTTGAGTTTGGATCTTGGTTCATTCTCAAGCCTCAGACAGTGGTTCAAAGTTTTTTT
CTTCCATTTCAGGTGTCGTGAGGAATTAGCTTGGTACTAATACGACTCACTATAGGGAGACCCAAGCTGG
CTAGGTAAGCTTGATATCGAATTCCTGCAGCCCGGGGGATCCCGCCACCATGCCCCTCAACGTTAGCTTC
ACCAACAGGAACTATGACCTCGACTACGACTCGGTGCAGCCGTATTTCTACTGCGACGAGGAGGAGAACT
TCTACCAGCAGCAGCAGCAGAGCGAGCTGCAGCCCCCGGCGCCCAGCGAGGATATCTGGAAGAAATTCGA
GCTGCTGCCCACCCCGCCCCTGGCCCCTAGCCGCCGCTCCGGGCTCTGCTCGCCCTCCTACGTTGCGGTC
ACACCCTTCTCCCTTCGGGGAGACAACGACGGCGGTGGCGGGAGCTTCTCCACGGCCGACCAGCTGGAGA
TGGTGACCGAGCTGCTGGGAGGAGACATGGTGAACCAGAGTTTCATCTGCGACCCGGACGACGAGACCTT
CATCAAAAACATCATCATCCAGGACTGTATGTGGAGCGGCTTCTCGGCCGCCGCCAAGCTCGTCTCAGAG
AAGCTGGCCTCCTACCAGGCTGCGCGCAAAGACAGCGGCAGCCCGAACCCCGCCCGCGGCCACAGCGTCT
GCTCCACCTCCAGCTTGTACCTGCAGGATCTGAGCGCCGCCGCCTCAGAGTGCATCGACCCCTCGGTGGT
CTTCCCCTACCCTCTCAACGACAGCAGCTCGCCCAAGTCCTGCGCCTCGCAAGACTCCAGCGCCTTCTCT
CCGTCCTCGGATTCTCTGCTCTCCTCGACGGAGTCCTCCCCGCAGGGCAGCCCCGAGCCCCTGGTGCTCC
ATGAGGAGACACCGCCCACCACCAGCAGCGACTCTGAGGAGGAACAAGAAGATGAGGAAGAAATCGATGT
TGTTTCTGTGGAAAAGAGGCAGGCTCCTGGCAAAAGGTCAGAGTCTGGATCACCTTCTGCTGGAGGCCAC
AGCAAACCTCCTCACAGCCCACTGGTCCTCAAGAGGTGCCACGTCTCCACACATCAGCACAACTACGCAG
CGCCTCCCTCCACTCGGAAGGACTATCCTGCTGCCAAGAGGGTCAAGTTGGACAGTGTCAGAGTCCTGAG
ACAGATCAGCAACAACCGAAAATGCACCAGCCCCAGGTCCTCGGACACCGAGGAGAATGTCAAGAGGCGA
ACACACAACGTCTTGGAGCGCCAGAGGAGGAACGAGCTAAAACGGAGCTTTTTTGCCCTGCGTGACCAGA
TCCCGGAGTTGGAAAACAATGAAAAGGCCCCCAAGGTAGTTATCCTTAAAAAAGCCACAGCATACATCCT
GTCCGTCCAAGCAGAGGAGCAAAAGCTCATTTCTGAAGAGGACTTGTTGCGGAAACGACGAGAACAGTTG
AAACACAAACTTGAACAGCTACGGAACTCTTGTGCGGGATCCGGCGCAACAAACTTCTCTCTGCTGAAAC
AAGCCGGAGATGTCGAAGAGAATCCTGGACCGATGAAAAAGCCTGAACTCACCGCGACGTCTGTCGAGAA
GTTTCTGATCGAAAAGTTCGACAGCGTCTCCGACCTGATGCAGCTCTCGGAGGGCGAAGAATCTCGTGCT
TTCAGCTTCGATGTAGGAGGGCGTGGATATGTCCTGCGGGTAAATAGCTGCGCCGATGGTTTCTACAAAG
ATCGTTATGTTTATCGGCACTTTGCATCGGCCGCGCTCCCGATTCCGGAAGTGCTTGACATTGGGGAATT
CAGCGAGAGCCTGACCTATTGCATCTCCCGCCGTGCACAGGGTGTCACGTTGCAAGACCTGCCTGAAACC
GAACTGCCCGCTGTTCTGCAGCCGGTCGCGGAGGCCATGGATGCGATCGCTGCGGCCGATCTTAGCCAGA
CGAGCGGGTTCGGCCCATTCGGACCGCAAGGAATCGGTCAATACACTACATGGCGTGATTTCATATGCGC
GATTGCTGATCCCCATGTGTATCACTGGCAAACTGTGATGGACGACACCGTCAGTGCGTCCGTCGCGCAG
GCTCTCGATGAGCTGATGCTTTGGGCCGAGGACTGCCCCGAAGTCCGGCACCTCGTGCACGCGGATTTCG
GCTCCAACAATGTCCTGACGGACAATGGCCGCATAACAGCGGTCATTGACTGGAGCGAGGCGATGTTCGG
GGATTCCCAATACGAGGTCGCCAACATCTTCTTCTGGAGGCCGTGGTTGGCTTGTATGGAGCAGCAGACG
CGCTACTTCGAGCGGAGGCATCCGGAGCTTGCAGGATCGCCGCGGCTCCGGGCGTATATGCTCCGCATTG
GTCTTGACCAACTCTATCAGAGCTTGGTTGACGGCAATTTCGATGATGCAGCTTGGGCGCAGGGTCGATG
CGACGCAATCGTCCGATCCGGAGCCGGGACTGTCGGGCGTACACAAATCGCCCGCAGAAGCGCGGCCGTC
TGGACCGATGGCTGTGTAGAAGTACTCGCCGATAGTGGAAACCGACGCCCCAGCACTCGTCCGAGGGCAA
AGGAATAAGTTAGAACTATTTCCTGGCTGTTACGCGTGTTAGTTGGGGAGGGTCTTCTACTGACGGGCTT
GTTAAACAGTGAACCGCCCGCCCCACGACCCGCAGCGCCCGACCGAAAGGAGCGCACGACCCCATGCATC
GAACAAAAGAAAAGGGGGGACTGGAAGGGCTAATTCACTCCCAACGAAGACAAGATATCATAACTTCGTA
TAGCATACATTATACGAAGTTATCGGCTAGCTGGTCCGGACTGTACTGGGTCTCTCTGGTTAGACCAGAT
CTGAGCCTGGGAGCTCTCTGGCTAACTAGGGAACCCACTGCTTAAGCCTCAATAAAGCTTGCCTTGAGTG
CTTCAAGTAGTGTGTGCCCGTCTGTTGTGTGACTCTGGTAACTAGAGATCCCTCAGACCCTTTTAGTCAG
TGTGGAAAATCTCTAGCAGGGCCCGTTTAAACCCGCTGATCAGCCTCGACTGTGCCTTCTAGTTGCCAGC
CATCTGTTGTTTGCCCCTCCCCCGTGCCTTCCTTGACCCTGGAAGGTGCCACTCCCACTGTCCTTTCCTA
ATAAAATGAGGAAATTGCATCGCATTGTCTGAGTAGGTGTCATTCTATTCTGGGGGGTGGGGTGGGGCAG
GACAGCAAGGGGGAGGATTGGGAAGACAATAGCAGGCATGCTGGGGATGCGGTGGGCTCTATGGCTTCTG
AGGCGGAAAGAACCAGCTGGGGCTCTAGGGGGTATCCCC
[124 nt withheld, positions 7110-7233]
C
[91 nt withheld, positions 7235-7325]
A
[49 nt withheld, positions 7327-7375]
CCTTTGACGTTGGAGTCCACGTTCTTT
[37 nt withheld, positions 7403-7439]
ACCCTATCTCGGTCTATTCTTTTGATTTATAAGGGATTTTGCCGATTTCGGCCTATTGGTTAAAAAATGA
GCTGATTTAACAAAAATTTAACGCGAATTAATTCTGTGGAATGTGTGTCAGTTAGGGTGTGGAAAGTCCC
CAGGCTCCCCAGCAGGCAGAAGTATGCAAAGCATGCATCTCAATTAGTCAGCAACCAGGTGTGGAAAGTC
CCCAGGCTCCCCAGCAGGCAGAAGTATGCAAAGCATGCATCTCAATTAGTCAGCAACCATAGTCCCGCCC
CTAACTCCGCCCATCCCGCCCCTAACTCCGCCCAGTTCCGCCCATTCTCCGCCCCATGGCTGACTAATTT
TTTTTATTTATGCAGAGGCCGAGGCCGCCTCTGCCTCTGAGCTATTCCAGAAGTAGTGAGGAGGCTTTTT
TGGAGGCCTAGGCTTTTGCAAAAAGCTCCCGGGAGCTTGTATATCCATTTTCGGATCTGATCAGCACGTG
TTGACAATTAATCATCGGCATAGTATATCGGCATAGTATAATACGACAAGGTGAGGAACTAAACCATGGC
CAAGTTGACCAGTGCCGTTCCGGTGCTCACCGCGCGCGACGTCGCCGGAGCGGTCGAGTTCTGGACCGAC
CGGCTCGGGTTCTCCCGGGACTTCGTGGAGGACGACTTCGCCGGTGTGGTCCGGGACGACGTGACCCTGT
TCATCAGCGCGGTCCAGGACCAGGTGGTGCCGGACAACACCCTGGCCTGGGTGTGGGTGCGCGGCCTGGA
CGAGCTGTACGCCGAGTGGTCGGAGGTCGTGTCCACGAACTTCCGGGACGCCTCCGGGCCGGCCATGACC
GAGATCGGCGAGCAGCCGTGGGGGCGGGAGTTCGCCCTGCGCGACCCGGCCGGCAACTGCGTGCACTTCG
TGGCCGAGGAGCAGGACTGACACGTGCTACGAGATTTCGATTCCACCGCCGCCTTCTATGAAAGGTTGGG
CTTCGGAATCGTTTTCCGGGACGCCGGCTGGATGATCCTCCAGCGCGGGGATCTCATGCTGGAGTTCTTC
GCCCACCCCAACTTGTTTATTGCAGCTTATAATGGTTACAAATAAAGCAATAGCATCACAAATTTCACAA
ATAAAGCATTTTTTTCACTGCATTCTAGTTGTGGTTTGTCCAAACTCATCAATGTATCTTATCATGTCTG
TATACCGTCGACCTCTAGCTAGAGCTTGGCGTAATCATGGTCATAGCTGTTTCCTGTGTGAAATTGTTAT
CCGCTCACAATTCCACACAACATACGAGCCGGAAGCATAAAGTGTAAAGCCTGGGGTGCCTAATGAGTGA
GCTAACTCACATTAATTGCGTTGCGCTCACTGCCCGCTTTCCAGTCGGGAAACCTGTCGTGCCAGCTGCA
TTAATGAATCGGCCAACGCGCGGGGAGAGGCGGTTTGCGTATTGGGCGCTCTTCCGCTTCCTCGCTCACT
GACTCGCTGCGCTCGGTCGTTCGGCTGCGGCGAGCGGTATCAGCTCACTCAAAGGCGGTAATACGGTTAT
CCACAGAATCAGGGGATAACGCAGGAAAGAACATGTGAGCAAAAGGCCAGCAAAAGGCCAGGAACCGTAA
AAAGGCCGCGTTGCTGGCGTTTTTCCATAGGCTCCGCCCCCCTGACGAGCATCACAAAAATCGACGCTCA
AGTCAGAGGTGGCGAAACCCGACAGGACTATAAAGATACCAGGCGTTTCCCCCTGGAAGCTCCCTCGTGC
GCTCTCCTGTTCCGACCCTGCCGCTTACCGGATACCTGTCCGCCTTTCTCCCTTCGGGAAGCGTGGCGCT
TTCTCATAGCTCACGCTGTAGGTATCTCAGTTCGGTGTAGGTCGTTCGCTCCAAGCTGGGCTGTGTGCAC
GAACCCCCCGTTCAGCCCGACCGCTGCGCCTTATCCGGTAACTATCGTCTTGAGTCCAACCCGGTAAGAC
ACGACTTATCGCCACTGGCAGCAGCCACTGGTAACAGGATTAGCAGAGCGAGGTATGTAGGCGGTGCTAC
AGAGTTCTTGAAGTGGTGGCCTAACTACGGCTACACTAGAAGAACAGTATTTGGTATCTGCGCTCTGCTG
AAGCCAGTTACCTTCGGAAAAAGAGTTGGTAGCTCTTGATCCGGCAAACAAACCACCGCTGGTAGCGGTG
GTTTTTTTGTTTGCAAGCAGCAGATTACGCGCAGAAAAAAAGGATCTCAAGAAGATCCTTTGATCTTTTC
TACGGGGTCTGACGCTCAGTGGAACGAAAACTCACGTTAAGGGATTTTGGTCATGAGATTATCAAAAAGG
ATCTTCACCTAGATCCTTTTAAATTAAAAATGAAGTTTTAAATCAATCTAAAGTATATATGAGTAAACTT
GGTCTGACAGTTACCAATGCTTAATCAGTGAGGCACCTATCTCAGCGATCTGTCTATTTCGTTCATCCAT
AGTTGCCTGACTCCCCGTCGTGTAGATAACTACGATACGGGAGGGCTTACCATCTGGCCCCAGTGCTGCA
ATGATACCGCGAGACCCACGCTCACCGGCTCCAGATTTATCAGCAATAAACCAGCCAGCCGGAAGGGCCG
AGCGCAGAAGTGGTCCTGCAACTTTATCCGCCTCCATCCAGTCTATTAATTGTTGCCGGGAAGCTAGAGT
AAGTAGTTCGCCAGTTAATAGTTTGCGCAACGTTGTTGCCATTGCTACAGGCATCGTGGTGTCACGCTCG
TCGTTTGGTATGGCTTCATTCAGCTCCGGTTCCCAACGATCAAGGCGAGTTACATGATCCCCCATGTTGT
GCAAAAAAGCGGTTAGCTCCTTCGGTCCTCCGATCGTTGTCAGAAGTAAGTTGGCCGCAGTGTTATCACT
CATGGTTATGGCAGCACTGCATAATTCTCTTACTGTCATGCCATCCGTAAGATGCTTTTCTGTGACTGGT
GAGTACTCAACCAAGTCATTCTGAGAATAGTGTATGCGGCGACCGAGTTGCTCTTGCCCGGCGTCAATAC
GGGATAATACCGCGCCACATAGCAGAACTTTAAAAGTGCTCATCATTGGAAAACGTTCTTCGGGGCGAAA
ACTCTCAAGGATCTTACCGCTGTTGAGATCCAGTTCGATGTAACCCACTCGTGCACCCAACTGATCTTCA
GCATCTTTTACTTTCACCAGCGTTTCTGGGTGAGCAAAAACAGGAAGGCAAAATGCCGCAAAAAAGGGAA
TAAGGGCGACACGGAAATGTTGAATACTCATACTCTTCCTTTTTCAATATTATTGAAGCATTTATCAGGG
TTATTGTCTCATGAGCGGATACATATTTGAATGTATTTAGAAAAATAAACAAATAGGGGTTCCGCGCACA
TTTCCCCGAAAAGTGCCACCTGAC
Features (pLannotate 1.2.2; 33 found; start..end, strand, type, name):
     31..83      -  misc_feature   bom (fragment): basis of mobility region from pBR322
    238..617     +  enhancer       CMV enhancer: human cytomegalovirus immediate early enhancer
    618..817     +  promoter       CMV promoter: human cytomegalovirus (CMV) immediate early promoter
    835..1015    +  LTR            5' LTR (truncated): truncated 5' long terminal repeat (LTR) from HIV-1
   1062..1187    +  misc_feature   HIV-1 Ψ: packaging signal of human immunodeficiency virus type 1
   1171..1534    +  CDS            HIV-1 gag (fragment): gag protein from human immunodeficiency virus 1; gag
   1680..1913    +  misc_feature   RRE: The Rev response element (RRE) of HIV-1 allows for Rev-dependent mRNA export from the nucleus to the cytoplasm.
   2290..2390    +  CDS            Rev (fragment): human immunodeficiency virus 1 (HIV-1) Rev protein; rev; enhances nuclear export of unspliced and incompletely spliced viral mRNAs
   2440..2557    +  misc_feature   cPPT/CTS: central polypurine tract and central termination sequence of HIV-1
   2620..2686    +  CDS            small t antigen (fragment): SV40 (simian virus 40) small t antigen
   2693..3871    +  promoter       EF-1α promoter: strong constitutive promoter for human elongation factor EF-1α
   3888..3906    +  promoter       T7 promoter: promoter for bacteriophage T7 RNA polymerase
   3926..3962    -  misc_feature   MCS (fragment): pBluescript multiple cloning site
   3970..5286    +  CDS            c-Myc: human c-Myc proto-oncogene
   5353..6375    +  CDS            hph: KHYB_ECOLX - Experimental evidence at protein level: Swiss-Prot protein existence level 1. The aminoglycoside phosphotransferases achieve inactivation of their antibiotic substrates by phosphorylation. Only phosphorylates hygromycin and closely related compounds such as demethyl analogs and destomycin. From Escherichia coli.
   6459..6572    +  CDS            nef (fragment): NEF_HV1LA - Experimental evidence at protein level: Swiss-Prot protein existence level 1. Extracellular Nef protein targets CD4(+) T-lymphocytes for apoptosis by interacting with CXCR4 surface receptors. From Human immunodeficiency virus type 1 group M subtype B (isolate Lai) (HIV-1).
   6570..6603    +  protein_bind   loxP: Cre-mediated recombination occurs in the 8-bp core sequence (GCATACAT). Cre recombinase
   6628..6808    +  LTR            5' LTR (truncated): truncated 5' long terminal repeat (LTR) from HIV-1
   6840..7064    +  polyA_signal   bGH poly(A) signal: bovine growth hormone polyadenylation signal
   7068..7089    +  promoter       SV40 promoter (fragment): SV40 enhancer and early promoter
   7110..7538    +  rep_origin     f1 ori (sequence partly withheld): f1 bacteriophage origin of replication; arrow indicates direction of (+) strand synthesis
   7552..7881    +  promoter       SV40 promoter: SV40 enhancer and early promoter
   7929..7976    +  promoter       EM7 promoter: synthetic bacterial promoter&nbsp
   7995..8369    +  CDS            BleoR: antibiotic-binding protein; Sh ble from Streptoalloteichus hindustanus; confers resistance to bleomycin, phleomycin, and Zeocin™
   8379..8504    +  CDS            ble (fragment): BLE_KLEPN - Experimental evidence at protein level: Swiss-Prot protein existence level 1. Binding protein with a strong affinity to the bleomycin family of antibiotics. Binds to CL990; an antimitotic-antibiotic compound. From Klebsiella pneumoniae.
   8499..8620    +  polyA_signal   SV40 poly(A) signal: SV40 polyadenylation signal
   8691..8713    -  protein_bind   lac operator (fragment): The lac repressor binds to the lac operator to inhibit transcription in E. coli. This inhibition can be relieved by adding lactose or isopropyl-β-D-thiogalactopyranoside (IPTG). lac repressor encoded by lacI
   8717..8747    -  promoter       lac promoter: promoter for the E. coli lac operon
   8762..8783    -  protein_bind   CAP binding site: CAP binding activates transcription in the presence of cAMP. E. coli catabolite activator protein
   8796..8888    -  CDS            lacI (fragment): lac repressor; lacI; The lac repressor binds to the lac operator to inhibit transcription in E. coli. This inhibition can be relieved by adding lactose or isopropyl-β-D-thiogalactopyranoside (IPTG).
   9071..9659    -  rep_origin     ori: high-copy-number ColE1/pMB1/pBR322/pUC origin of replication
   9830..10690   -  CDS            AmpR: β-lactamase; bla; confers resistance to ampicillin, carbenicillin, and related antibiotics
  10691..10795   -  promoter       AmpR promoter: bla
