[The description below was written by a language model from this plasmid's Addgene catalogue record and pLannotate feature annotations shown in this document.]
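Description:
EF1a_MYC Ser62Ala_P2A_Hygro_Barcode is a lentiviral transfer plasmid of about 10.8 kb for stable expression of a human MYC point mutant in mammalian cells. The parental backbone is not named in the record. In bacteria it is maintained through a high-copy ColE1/pUC-type origin with ampicillin resistance (AmpR), and an f1 origin is also present. The viral portion has the layout of a third-generation vector. A CMV enhancer/promoter drives genomic RNA synthesis from a truncated HIV-1 5' LTR, followed by the Ψ packaging signal with a partial gag sequence, the Rev response element and the cPPT/CTS. A second truncated LTR lies downstream, preceded by a loxP site and followed by a bGH polyadenylation signal. Outside the LTRs the backbone carries an SV40/EM7-driven bleomycin/Zeocin resistance cassette, which would not be packaged.

The payload is a single EF-1α promoter-driven transcript. It encodes the 1,317 bp human c-Myc coding sequence with serine 62 changed to alanine, then the hygromycin phosphotransferase gene (hph). According to the construct name, the two are joined by a P2A self-cleaving peptide, which would let one mRNA produce both MYC and the selection marker as separate proteins. The P2A was not annotated in the feature table, but the short gap between the two coding sequences is consistent with it. The barcode is likewise not annotated. The record describes it as allowing the transcript to be detected in single-cell RNA-seq, so that each cell's expressed construct can be identified. The insert was introduced by Gibson assembly and is flanked by retained BamHI sites. The associated work used such vectors in pooled overexpression screens with paired fitness and single-cell transcriptome readouts to study cellular reprogramming.
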