Addgene plasmid #120514: EF1a_MYC Ser62Ala_P2A_Hygro_Barcode
Purpose: Barcoded lentiviral vector to express MYC Ser62Ala in mammalian cells under control of EF1a promoter. Barcoded for transcript detection in single cell RNA-seq.
Depositing lab: Prashant Mali. Depositing organization: University of California, San Diego (UCSD). Publication: Mapping Cellular Reprogramming via Pooled Overexpression Screens with Paired Fitness and Single-Cell RNA-Sequencing Readout. Parekh U, Wu Y, Zhao D, Worlikar A, Shah N, Zhang K, Mali P. Cell Syst. 2018 Nov 12. pii: S2405-4712(18)30433-2. doi: 10.1016/j.cels.2018.10.008. PubMed 30448000.
Backbone
  Vector backbone: Unknown
  Backbone size w/o insert (bp): 9514
  Vector type: Lentiviral
  Selectable markers: Hygromycin
Growth in bacteria
  Bacterial resistance: Ampicillin, 100 μg/mL
  Growth temperature: 37°C
  Growth strain: Stbl3
  Copy number: High Copy
Gene/Insert
  Gene/Insert name: MYC Ser62Ala
  Species: H. sapiens (human)
  Insert size (bp): 1317
  Mutation: Point mutation changing Serine to Alanine at amino acid 62
  Entrez Gene: MYC (a.k.a. MRTL, MYCC, bHLHe39, c-Myc)
  Promoter: EF1a
  Cloning method: Gibson Cloning
  Sequencing primers: 5′ 5'-ttctcaagcctcagacagtgg-3'
Terms and licenses: Academic/Nonprofit Terms; Industry Terms: Not Available to Industry
Depositor comments: 5' cloning site: BamHI (not destroyed), 3' cloning site: BamHI (not destroyed).
How to cite: EF1a_MYC Ser62Ala_P2A_Hygro_Barcode was a gift from Prashant Mali (Addgene plasmid # 120514 ; http://n2t.net/addgene:120514 ; RRID:Addgene_120514)
