>Addgene plasmid #120514 | EF1a_MYC Ser62Ala_P2A_Hygro_Barcode | depositor partial sequence | sequence record 228910 | MYC Ser62Ala gene
ATGCCCCTCAACGTTAGCTTCACCAACAGGAACTATGACCTCGACTACGACTCGGTGCAGCCGTATTTCT
ACTGCGACGAGGAGGAGAACTTCTACCAGCAGCAGCAGCAGAGCGAGCTGCAGCCCCCGGCGCCCAGCGA
GGATATCTGGAAGAAATTCGAGCTGCTGCCCACCCCGCCCCTGGCCCCTAGCCGCCGCTCCGGGCTCTGC
TCGCCCTCCTACGTTGCGGTCACACCCTTCTCCCTTCGGGGAGACAACGACGGCGGTGGCGGGAGCTTCT
CCACGGCCGACCAGCTGGAGATGGTGACCGAGCTGCTGGGAGGAGACATGGTGAACCAGAGTTTCATCTG
CGACCCGGACGACGAGACCTTCATCAAAAACATCATCATCCAGGACTGTATGTGGAGCGGCTTCTCGGCC
GCCGCCAAGCTCGTCTCAGAGAAGCTGGCCTCCTACCAGGCTGCGCGCAAAGACAGCGGCAGCCCGAACC
CCGCCCGCGGCCACAGCGTCTGCTCCACCTCCAGCTTGTACCTGCAGGATCTGAGCGCCGCCGCCTCAGA
GTGCATCGACCCCTCGGTGGTCTTCCCCTACCCTCTCAACGACAGCAGCTCGCCCAAGTCCTGCGCCTCG
CAAGACTCCAGCGCCTTCTCTCCGTCCTCGGATTCTCTGCTCTCCTCGACGGAGTCCTCCCCGCAGGGCA
GCCCCGAGCCCCTGGTGCTCCATGAGGAGACACCGCCCACCACCAGCAGCGACTCTGAGGAGGAACAAGA
AGATGAGGAAGAAATCGATGTTGTTTCTGTGGAAAAGAGGCAGGCTCCTGGCAAAAGGTCAGAGTCTGGA
TCACCTTCTGCTGGAGGCCACAGCAAACCTCCTCACAGCCCACTGGTCCTCAAGAGGTGCCACGTCTCCA
CACATCAGCACAACTACGCAGCGCCTCCCTCCACTCGGAAGGACTATCCTGCTGCCAAGAGGGTCAAGTT
GGACAGTGTCAGAGTCCTGAGACAGATCAGCAACAACCGAAAATGCACCAGCCCCAGGTCCTCGGACACC
GAGGAGAATGTCAAGAGGCGAACACACAACGTCTTGGAGCGCCAGAGGAGGAACGAGCTAAAACGGAGCT
TTTTTGCCCTGCGTGACCAGATCCCGGAGTTGGAAAACAATGAAAAGGCCCCCAAGGTAGTTATCCTTAA
AAAAGCCACAGCATACATCCTGTCCGTCCAAGCAGAGGAGCAAAAGCTCATTTCTGAAGAGGACTTGTTG
CGGAAACGACGAGAACAGTTGAAACACAAACTTGAACAGCTACGGAACTCTTGTGCG
