>Addgene plasmid #120514 | EF1a_MYC Ser62Ala_P2A_Hygro_Barcode | depositor partial sequence | sequence record 228911 | MYC Ser62Ala barcode
TGTTAGTTGGGGAGGGTCTT
